>Addgene plasmid #118260 | N295A (EcN), Y160A (EcI) MetNIQ in pBAD | depositor full sequence | sequence record 223954 | N295A EcN Y150A EcI MetNIQ in pBAD
AAGAAACCAATTGTCCATATTGCATCAGACATTGCCGTCACTGCGTCTTTTACTGGCTCTTCTCGCTAAC
CAAACCGGTAACCCCGCTTATTAAAAGCATTCTGTAACAAAGCGGGACCAAAGCCATGACAAAAACGCGT
AACAAAAGTGTCTATAATCACGGCAGAAAAGTCCACATTGATTATTTGCACGGCGTCACACTTTGCTATG
CCATAGCATTTTTATCCATAAGATTAGCGGATCCTACCTGACGCTTTTTATCGCAACTCTCTACTGTTTC
TCCATACCCGTTTTTTGGGCTAACAGGAGGAATTAACCATGGGCCATCATCATCATCATCATCATCATCA
TCACAGCAGCGGCCATATCGACGACGACGACAAGCATATGATAAAACTTTCGAATATCACCAAAGTGTTC
CACCAGGGCACCCGCACCATCCAGGCGTTGAACAACGTCAGCCTGCATGTGCCAGCTGGACAAATTTATG
GCGTTATCGGTGCCTCAGGCGCGGGTAAGAGTACGCTTATACGTTGTGTAAACCTGCTGGAGCGCCCAAC
CGAGGGTAGCGTGCTGGTCGATGGCCAGGAACTGACCACGCTGTCAGAATCCGAGTTGACCAAAGCTCGC
CGCCAGATTGGTATGATTTTCCAGCATTTTAACCTGCTCTCTTCGCGTACTGTTTTTGGCAACGTGGCTC
TGCCGCTGGAGCTGGACAACACACCGAAAGACGAGGTCAAACGTCGCGTGACGGAATTGCTGTCATTGGT
TGGTCTTGGCGATAAGCATGATAGCTACCCGTCGAATCTTTCCGGTGGGCAGAAACAACGTGTGGCAATT
GCCCGTGCGTTAGCCAGCAATCCCAAAGTATTGCTGTGTGATGAAGCCACCAGCGCGCTGGACCCGGCAA
CGACACGTTCTATTCTCGAACTGCTGAAAGACATCAACCGCCGTCTGGGGTTGACGATTCTGTTGATCAC
CCACGAAATGGACGTTGTGAAGCGCATTTGTGATTGCGTGGCGGTCATCAGCAATGGAGAACTGATCGAG
CAGGACACGGTAAGTGAAGTGTTCTCGCATCCGAAAACGCCGCTGGCGCAGAAGTTTATTCAGTCGACCC
TGCATCTGGATATCCCGGAAGATTACCAGGAACGTCTGCAAGCGGAGCCATTTACTGACTGCGTGCCGAT
GCTGCGTCTGGAGTTTACCGGTCAATCGGTCGATGCCCCACTGCTTTCTGAAACCGCGCGTCGTTTCAAC
GTCAACAACGCCATTATTAGCGCGCAGATGGATTACGCCGGTGGCGTTAAGTTCGGCATCATGCTGACTG
AAATGCACGGCACACAACAAGATACGCAAGCCGCCATTGCCTGGCTGCAGGAACACCATGTAAAAGTAGA
GGTACTGGGTTATGTCTGAGCCGATGATGTGGCTGCTGGTTCGTGGCGTATGGGAAACGCTGGCAATGAC
CTTCGTATCCGGTTTTTTTGGCTTTGTGATTGGTCTGCCGGTTGGCGTTCTGCTTTATGTCACGCGTCCG
GGGCAAATTATTGCTAACGCGAAGCTGTATCGTACCGTTTCTGCGATTGTGAACATTTTCCGTTCCATCC
CGTTCATTATCTTGCTTGTATGGATGATTCCGTTTACCCGCGTTATTGTCGGTACATCGATTGGTTTGCA
GGCAGCGATTGTTCCGTTAACCGTTGGTGCAGCACCGTTTATTGCCCGTATGGTCGAGAACGCTCTGCTG
GAGATCCCAACCGGGTTAATTGAAGCTTCCCGCGCAATGGGTGCCACGCCGATGCAGATCGTCCGTAAGG
TGCTGTTACCGGAAGCGCTGCCGGGTCTGGTGAATGCGGCAACTATCACCCTGATTACCCTGGTCGGTGC
TTCCGCGATGGGTGGTGCAGTCGGTGCCGGTGGTTTAGGTCAGATTGGCTATCAGTATGGCTACATCGGC
TATAACGCGACGGTGATGAATACGGTACTGGTATTGCTGGTCATTCTGGTTTATTTAATTCAGTTCGCAG
GCGACCGCATCGTCCGGGCTGTCACTCGCAAGTAACGTTCAACACAACATAAATAATTGAAGAAGGAATA
AGGTATGGCGTTCAAATTCAAAACCTTTGCGGCAGTGGGAGCCCTGATCGGATCACTGGCACTGGTAGGC
TGCGGTCAGGATGAAAAAGATCCAAACCACATTAAAGTCGGCGTGATTGTTGGTGCCGAACAGCAGGTTG
CAGAAGTCGCGCAGAAAGTTGCGAAAGACAAATATGGCCTGGACGTTGAGCTGGTAACCTTCAACGACTA
TGTTCTGCCAAACGAAGCATTGAGCAAAGGCGATATCGACGCCAACGCCTTCCAGCATAAACCGTACCTT
GATCAGCAACTGAAAGATCGTGGCTACAAACTGGTCGCAGTAGGCAACACTTTTGTTTATCCGATTGCTG
GTTACTCCAAGAAAATCAAATCACTGGATGAACTGCAGGATGGTTCGCAGGTTGCCGTGCCAAACGACCC
AACTAACCTTGGTCGTTCACTGCTGCTGCTGCAAAAAGTGGGCTTGATCAAACTGAAAGATGGCGTTGGC
CTGCTGCCGACCGTTCTTGATGTTGTTGAGAACCCCAAAAATCTGAAAATTGTTGAACTGGAAGCACCGC
AACTGCCGCGTTCTCTGGACGACGCGCAAATCGCTCTGGCAGTTATCAATACCACCTATGCCAGCCAGAT
TGGCCTGACTCCGGCGAAAGACGGTATCTTTGTTGAAGATAAAGAGTCCCCGTACGTAAACCTGATCGTG
ACGCGTGAAGATAACAAAGACGCCGAGAACGTGAAGAAATTCGTCCAGGCTTATCAGTCTGACGAAGTTT
ACGAAGCAGCAAACAAAGTGTTTAACGGCGGAGCTGTTAAAGGCTGGCACCACCACCACCACCACTAAGA
ATTCGAAGCTTGGCTGTTTTGGCGGATGAGAGAAGATTTTCAGCCTGATACAGATTAAATCAGAACGCAG
AAGCGGTCTGATAAAACAGAATTTGCCTGGCGGCAGTAGCGCGGTGGTCCCACCTGACCCCATGCCGAAC
TCAGAAGTGAAACGCCGTAGCGCCGATGGTAGTGTGGGGTCTCCCCATGCGAGAGTAGGGAACTGCCAGG
CATCAAATAAAACGAAAGGCTCAGTCGAAAGACTGGGCCTTTCGTTTTATCTGTTGTTTGTCGGTGAACG
CTCTCCTGAGTAGGACAAATCCGCCGGGAGCGGATTTGAACGTTGCGAAGCAACGGCCCGGAGGGTGGCG
GGCAGGACGCCCGCCATAAACTGCCAGGCATCAAATTAAGCAGAAGGCCATCCTGACGGATGGCCTTTTT
GCGTTTCTACAAACTCTTTTGTTTATTTTTCTAAATACATTCAAATATGTATCCGCTCATGAGACAATAA
CCCTGATAAATGCTTCAATAATATTGAAAAAGGAAGAGTATGAGTATTCAACATTTCCGTGTCGCCCTTA
TTCCCTTTTTTGCGGCATTTTGCCTTCCTGTTTTTGCTCACCCAGAAACGCTGGTGAAAGTAAAAGATGC
TGAAGATCAGTTGGGTGCACGAGTGGGTTACATCGAACTGGATCTCAACAGCGGTAAGATCCTTGAGAGT
TTTCGCCCCGAAGAACGTTTTCCAATGATGAGCACTTTTAAAGTTCTGCTATGTGGCGCGGTATTATCCC
GTGTTGACGCCGGGCAAGAGCAACTCGGTCGCCGCATACACTATTCTCAGAATGACTTGGTTGAGTACTC
ACCAGTCACAGAAAAGCATCTTACGGATGGCATGACAGTAAGAGAATTATGCAGTGCTGCCATAACCATG
AGTGATAACACTGCGGCCAACTTACTTCTGACAACGATCGGAGGACCGAAGGAGCTAACCGCTTTTTTGC
ACAACATGGGGGATCATGTAACTCGCCTTGATCGTTGGGAACCGGAGCTGAATGAAGCCATACCAAACGA
CGAGCGTGACACCACGATGCCTGTAGCAATGGCAACAACGTTGCGCAAACTATTAACTGGCGAACTACTT
ACTCTAGCTTCCCGGCAACAATTAATAGACTGGATGGAGGCGGATAAAGTTGCAGGACCACTTCTGCGCT
CGGCCCTTCCGGCTGGCTGGTTTATTGCTGATAAATCTGGAGCCGGTGAGCGTGGGTCTCGCGGTATCAT
TGCAGCACTGGGGCCAGATGGTAAGCCCTCCCGTATCGTAGTTATCTACACGACGGGGAGTCAGGCAACT
ATGGATGAACGAAATAGACAGATCGCTGAGATAGGTGCCTCACTGATTAAGCATTGGTAACTGTCAGACC
AAGTTTACTCATATATACTTTAGATTGATTTAAAACTTCATTTTTAATTTAAAAGGATCTAGGTGAAGAT
CCTTTTTGATAATCTCATGACCAAAATCCCTTAACGTGAGTTTTCGTTCCACTGAGCGTCAGACCCCGTA
GAAAAGATCAAAGGATCTTCTTGAGATCCTTTTTTTCTGCGCGTAATCTGCTGCTTGCAAACAAAAAAAC
CACCGCTACCAGCGGTGGTTTGTTTGCCGGATCAAGAGCTACCAACTCTTTTTCCGAAGGTAACTGGCTT
CAGCAGAGCGCAGATACCAAATACTGTCCTTCTAGTGTAGCCGTAGTTAGGCCACCACTTCAAGAACTCT
GTAGCACCGCCTACATACCTCGCTCTGCTAATCCTGTTACCAGTGGCTGCTGCCAGTGGCGATAAGTCGT
GTCTTACCGGGTTGGACTCAAGACGATAGTTACCGGATAAGGCGCAGCGGTCGGGCTGAACGGGGGGTTC
GTGCACACAGCCCAGCTTGGAGCGAACGACCTACACCGAACTGAGATACCTACAGCGTGAGCTATGAGAA
AGCGCCACGCTTCCCGAAGGGAGAAAGGCGGACAGGTATCCGGTAAGCGGCAGGGTCGGAACAGGAGAGC
GCACGAGGGAGCTTCCAGGGGGAAACGCCTGGTATCTTTATAGTCCTGTCGGGTTTCGCCACCTCTGACT
TGAGCGTCGATTTTTGTGATGCTCGTCAGGGGGGCGGAGCCTATGGAAAAACGCCAGCAACGCGGCCTTT
TTACGGTTCCTGGCCTTTTGCTGGCCTTTTGCTCACATGTTCTTTCCTGCGTTATCCCCTGATTCTGTGG
ATAACCGTATTACCGCCTTTGAGTGAGCTGATACCGCTCGCCGCAGCCGAACGACCGAGCGCAGCGAGTC
AGTGAGCGAGGAAGCGGAAGAGCGCCTGATGCGGTATTTTCTCCTTACGCATCTGTGCGGTATTTCACAC
CGCATATGGTGCACTCTCAGTACAATCTGCTCTGATGCCGCATAGTTAAGCCAGTATACACTCCGCTATC
GCTACGTGACTGGGTCATGGCTGCGCCCCGACACCCGCCAACACCCGCTGACGCGCCCTGACGGGCTTGT
CTGCTCCCGGCATCCGCTTACAGACAAGCTGTGACCGTCTCCGGGAGCTGCATGTGTCAGAGGTTTTCAC
CGTCATCACCGAAACGCGCGAGGCAGCAGATCAATTCGCGCGCGAAGGCGAAGCGGCATGCATAATGTGC
CTGTCAAATGGACGAAGCAGGGATTCTGCAAACCCTATGCTACTCCGTCAAGCCGTCAATTGTCTGATTC
GTTACCAATTATGACAACTTGACGGCTACATCATTCACTTTTTCTTCACAACCGGCACGGAACTCGCTCG
GGCTGGCCCCGGTGCATTTTTTAAATACCCGCGAGAAATAGAGTTGATCGTCAAAACCAACATTGCGACC
GACGGTGGCGATAGGCATCCGGGTGGTGCTCAAAAGCAGCTTCGCCTGGCTGATACGTTGGTCCTCGCGC
CAGCTTAAGACGCTAATCCCTAACTGCTGGCGGAAAAGATGTGACAGACGCGACGGCGACAAGCAAACAT
GCTGTGCGACGCTGGCGATATCAAAATTGCTGTCTGCCAGGTGATCGCTGATGTACTGACAAGCCTCGCG
TACCCGATTATCCATCGGTGGATGGAGCGACTCGTTAATCGCTTCCATGCGCCGCAGTAACAATTGCTCA
AGCAGATTTATCGCCAGCAGCTCCGAATAGCGCCCTTCCCCTTGCCCGGCGTTAATGATTTGCCCAAACA
GGTCGCTGAAATGCGGCTGGTGCGCTTCATCCGGGCGAAAGAACCCCGTATTGGCAAATATTGACGGCCA
GTTAAGCCATTCATGCCAGTAGGCGCGCGGACGAAAGTAAACCCACTGGTGATACCATTCGCGAGCCTCC
GGATGACGACCGTAGTGATGAATCTCTCCTGGCGGGAACAGCAAAATATCACCCGGTCGGCAAACAAATT
CTCGTCCCTGATTTTTCACCACCCCCTGACCGCGAATGGTGAGATTGAGAATATAACCTTTCATTCCCAG
CGGTCGGTCGATAAAAAAATCGAGATAACCGTTGGCCTCAATCGGCGTTAAACCCGCCACCAGATGGGCA
TTAAACGAGTATCCCGGCAGCAGGGGATCATTTTGCGCTTCAGCCATACTTTTCATACTCCCGCCATTCA
GAG
Features (pLannotate 1.2.2; 15 found; start..end, strand, type, name):
      1..285     +  promoter       araBAD promoter: araBAD; promoter of the L-arabinose operon of E. coli; the araC regulatory gene is transcribed in the opposite direction (Guzman et al., 1995)
    325..342     +  CDS            capTEV™ (fragment): composite tag for in vivo biotinylation, TEV protease cleavage, and 6xHis tagging
    388..1416    +  CDS            metN: METN_ECOLI - Also known as abc. Experimental evidence at protein level: Swiss-Prot protein existence level 1. Part of the ABC transporter complex MetNIQ involved in methionine import (PubMed:12169620, PubMed:12218041, PubMed:12819857, PubMed:18621668, PubMed:30352853). Responsible for energy coupling to the transport system (PubMed:18621668, PubMed:25678706). It has also been shown to be involved in formyl-L-methionine transport (PubMed:12819857). From Escherichia coli (strain K12).
   1412..2062    +  CDS            metI: METI_ECOLI - Also known as yaeE. Experimental evidence at protein level: Swiss-Prot protein existence level 1. (Microbial infection) Probably transports the toxic C- terminal region of CdiA from E.coli strain MHI813 across the inner membrane to the cytoplasm, where CdiA has a toxic effect. Toxin transport is strain-specific, mutations in this gene do not confer resistance to several other tested CdiA toxins. From Escherichia coli (strain K12).
   2105..2917    +  CDS            metQ: METQ_ECOLI - Also known as yaeC. Experimental evidence at protein level: Swiss-Prot protein existence level 1. This protein is a component of a D-methionine permease, a binding protein-dependent, ATP-driven transport system. From Escherichia coli (strain K12).
   2918..2935    +  CDS            9xHis (fragment): 9xHis affinity tag
   3035..3150    +  ncRNA          5S rRNA: Accession: RF00001 - 5S ribosomal RNA
   3154..3240    +  terminator     rrnB T1 terminator: Escherichia coli rrnB; transcription terminator T1 from the E. coli rrnB gene
   3332..3359    +  terminator     rrnB T2 terminator: transcription terminator T2 from the E. coli rrnB gene
   3378..3469    +  promoter       AmpR promoter: bla
   3470..4330    +  CDS            AmpR: β-lactamase; bla; confers resistance to ampicillin, carbenicillin, and related antibiotics
   4501..5089    +  rep_origin     ori: high-copy-number ColE1/pMB1/pBR322/pUC origin of replication
   5275..5415    -  misc_feature   bom: basis of mobility region from pBR322
   5517..5557    -  CDS            rop (fragment): Rop protein, which maintains plasmids at low copy number; rop
   5679..6557    -  CDS            araC: L-arabinose regulatory protein; araC
