>Addgene plasmid #118260 | N295A (EcN), Y160A (EcI) MetNIQ in pBAD | addgene full sequence | sequence record 228496 | Addgene NGS Result
AAGAAACCAATTGTCCATATTGCATCAGACATTGCCGTCACTGCGTCTTTTACTGGCTCTTCTCGCTAAC
CAAACCGGTAACCCCGCTTATTAAAAGCATTCTGTAACAAAGCGGGACCAAAGCCATGACAAAAACGCGT
AACAAAAGTGTCTATAATCACGGCAGAAAAGTCCACATTGATTATTTGCACGGCGTCACACTTTGCTATG
CCATAGCATTTTTATCCATAAGATTAGCGGATCCTACCTGACGCTTTTTATCGCAACTCTCTACTGTTTC
TCCATACCCGTTTTTTGGGCTAACAGGAGGAATTAACCATGGGCCATCATCATCATCATCATCATCATCA
TCACAGCAGCGGCCATATCGACGACGACGACAAGCATATGATAAAACTTTCGAATATCACCAAAGTGTTC
CACCAGGGCACCCGCACCATCCAGGCGTTGAACAACGTCAGCCTGCATGTGCCAGCTGGACAAATTTATG
GCGTTATCGGTGCCTCAGGCGCGGGTAAGAGTACGCTTATACGTTGTGTAAACCTGCTGGAGCGCCCAAC
CGAGGGTAGCGTGCTGGTCGATGGCCAGGAACTGACCACGCTGTCAGAATCCGAGTTGACCAAAGCTCGC
CGCCAGATTGGTATGATTTTCCAGCATTTTAACCTGCTCTCTTCGCGTACTGTTTTTGGCAACGTGGCTC
TGCCGCTGGAGCTGGACAACACACCGAAAGACGAGGTCAAACGTCGCGTGACGGAATTGCTGTCATTGGT
TGGTCTTGGCGATAAGCATGATAGCTACCCGTCGAATCTTTCCGGTGGGCAGAAACAACGTGTGGCAATT
GCCCGTGCGTTAGCCAGCAATCCCAAAGTATTGCTGTGTGATGAAGCCACCAGCGCGCTGGACCCGGCAA
CGACACGTTCTATTCTCGAACTGCTGAAAGACATCAACCGCCGTCTGGGGTTGACGATTCTGTTGATCAC
CCACGAAATGGACGTTGTGAAGCGCATTTGTGATTGCGTGGCGGTCATCAGCAATGGAGAACTGATCGAG
CAGGACACGGTAAGTGAAGTGTTCTCGCATCCGAAAACGCCGCTGGCGCAGAAGTTTATTCAGTCGACCC
TGCATCTGGATATCCCGGAAGATTACCAGGAACGTCTGCAAGCGGAGCCATTTACTGACTGCGTGCCGAT
GCTGCGTCTGGAGTTTACCGGTCAATCGGTCGATGCCCCACTGCTTTCTGAAACCGCGCGTCGTTTCAAC
GTCAACAACGCGATTATTAGCGCGCAGATGGATTACGCCGGTGGCGTTAAGTTCGGCATCATGCTGACTG
AAATGCACGGCACACAACAAGATACGCAAGCCGCCATTGCCTGGCTGCAGGAACACCATGTAAAAGTAGA
GGTACTGGGTTATGTCTGAGCCGATGATGTGGCTGCTGGTTCGTGGCGTATGGGAAACGCTGGCAATGAC
CTTCGTATCCGGTTTTTTTGGCTTTGTGATTGGTCTGCCGGTTGGCGTTCTGCTTTATGTCACGCGTCCG
GGGCAAATTATTGCTAACGCGAAGCTGTATCGTACCGTTTCTGCGATTGTGAACATTTTCCGTTCCATCC
CGTTCATTATCTTGCTTGTATGGATGATTCCGTTTACCCGCGTTATTGTCGGTACATCGATTGGTTTGCA
GGCAGCGATTGTTCCGTTAACCGTTGGTGCAGCACCGTTTATTGCCCGTATGGTCGAGAACGCTCTGCTG
GAGATCCCAACCGGGTTAATTGAAGCTTCCCGCGCAATGGGTGCCACGCCGATGCAGATCGTCCGTAAGG
TGCTGTTACCGGAAGCGCTGCCGGGTCTGGTGAATGCGGCAACTATCACCCTGATTACCCTGGTCGGTGC
GTCCGCGATGGGTGGTGCAGTCGGTGCCGGTGGTTTAGGTCAGATTGGCTATCAGTATGGCTACATCGGC
TATAACGCGACGGTGATGAATACGGTACTGGTATTGCTGGTCATTCTGGTTTATTTAATTCAGTTCGCAG
GCGACCGCATCGTCCGGGCTGTCACTCGCAAGTAACGTTCAACACAACATAAATAATTGAAGAAGGAATA
AGGTATGGCGTTCAAATTCAAAACCTTTGCGGCAGTGGGAGCCCTGATCGGATCACTGGCACTGGTAGGC
TGCGGTCAGGATGAAAAAGATCCAAACCACATTAAAGTCGGCGTGATTGTTGGTGCCGAACAGCAGGTTG
CAGAAGTCGCGCAGAAAGTTGCGAAAGACAAATATGGCCTGGACGTTGAGCTGGTAACCTTCAACGACTA
TGTTCTGCCAAACGAAGCATTGAGCAAAGGCGATATCGACGCCAACGCCTTCCAGCATAAACCGTACCTT
GATCAGCAACTGAAAGATCGTGGCTACAAACTGGTCGCAGTAGGCAACACTTTTGTTTATCCGATTGCTG
GTTACTCCAAGAAAATCAAATCACTGGATGAACTGCAGGATGGTTCGCAGGTTGCCGTGCCAAACGACCC
AACTAACCTTGGTCGTTCACTGCTGCTGCTGCAAAAAGTGGGCTTGATCAAACTGAAAGATGGCGTTGGC
CTGCTGCCGACCGTTCTTGATGTTGTTGAGAACCCCAAAAATCTGAAAATTGTTGAACTGGAAGCACCGC
AACTGCCGCGTTCTCTGGACGACGCGCAAATCGCTCTGGCAGTTATCAATACCACCTATGCCAGCCAGAT
TGGCCTGACTCCGGCGAAAGACGGTATCTTTGTTGAAGATAAAGAGTCCCCGTACGTAAACCTGATCGTG
ACGCGTGAAGATAACAAAGACGCCGAGAACGTGAAGAAATTCGTCCAGGCTTATCAGTCTGACGAAGTTT
ACGAAGCAGCAAACAAAGTGTTTAACGGCGGAGCTGTTAAAGGCTGGCACCACCACCACCACCACTAAGA
ATTCGAAGCTTGGCTGTTTTGGCGGATGAGAGAAGATTTTCAGCCTGATACAGATTAAATCAGAACGCAG
AAGCGGTCTGATAAAACAGAATTTGCCTGGCGGCAGTAGCGCGGTGGTCCCACCTGACCCCATGCCGAAC
TCAGAAGTGAAACGCCGTAGCGCCGATGGTAGTGTGGGGTCTCCCCATGCGAGAGTAGGGAACTGCCAGG
CATCAAATAAAACGAAAGGCTCAGTCGAAAGACTGGGCCTTTCGTTTTATCTGTTGTTTGTCGGTGAACG
CTCTCCTGAGTAGGACAAATCCGCCGGGAGCGGATTTGAACGTTGCGAAGCAACGGCCCGGAGGGTGGCG
GGCAGGACGCCCGCCATAAACTGCCAGGCATCAAATTAAGCAGAAGGCCATCCTGACGGATGGCCTTTTT
GCGTTTCTACAAACTCTTTTGTTTATTTTTCTAAATACATTCAAATATGTATCCGCTCATGAGACAATAA
CCCTGATAAATGCTTCAATAATATTGAAAAAGGAAGAGTATGAGTATTCAACATTTCCGTGTCGCCCTTA
TTCCCTTTTTTGCGGCATTTTGCCTTCCTGTTTTTGCTCACCCAGAAACGCTGGTGAAAGTAAAAGATGC
TGAAGATCAGTTGGGTGCACGAGTGGGTTACATCGAACTGGATCTCAACAGCGGTAAGATCCTTGAGAGT
TTTCGCCCCGAAGAACGTTTTCCAATGATGAGCACTTTTAAAGTTCTGCTATGTGGCGCGGTATTATCCC
GTGTTGACGCCGGGCAAGAGCAACTCGGTCGCCGCATACACTATTCTCAGAATGACTTGGTTGAGTACTC
ACCAGTCACAGAAAAGCATCTTACGGATGGCATGACAGTAAGAGAATTATGCAGTGCTGCCATAACCATG
AGTGATAACACTGCGGCCAACTTACTTCTGACAACGATCGGAGGACCGAAGGAGCTAACCGCTTTTTTGC
ACAACATGGGGGATCATGTAACTCGCCTTGATCGTTGGGAACCGGAGCTGAATGAAGCCATACCAAACGA
CGAGCGTGACACCACGATGCCTGTAGCAATGGCAACAACGTTGCGCAAACTATTAACTGGCGAACTACTT
ACTCTAGCTTCCCGGCAACAATTAATAGACTGGATGGAGGCGGATAAAGTTGCAGGACCACTTCTGCGCT
CGGCCCTTCCGGCTGGCTGGTTTATTGCTGATAAATCTGGAGCCGGTGAGCGTGGGTCTCGCGGTATCAT
TGCAGCACTGGGGCCAGATGGTAAGCCCTCCCGTATCGTAGTTATCTACACGACGGGGAGTCAGGCAACT
ATGGATGAACGAAATAGACAGATCGCTGAGATAGGTGCCTCACTGATTAAGCATTGGTAACTGTCAGACC
AAGTTTACTCATATATACTTTAGATTGATTTAAAACTTCATTTTTAATTTAAAAGGATCTAGGTGAAGAT
CCTTTTTGATAATCTCATGACCAAAATCCCTTAACGTGAGTTTTCGTTCCACTGAGCGTCAGACCCCGTA
GAAAAGATCAAAGGATCTTCTTGAGATCCTTTTTTTCTGCGCGTAATCTGCTGCTTGCAAACAAAAAAAC
CACCGCTACCAGCGGTGGTTTGTTTGCCGGATCAAGAGCTACCAACTCTTTTTCCGAAGGTAACTGGCTT
CAGCAGAGCGCAGATACCAAATACTGTCCTTCTAGTGTAGCCGTAGTTAGGCCACCACTTCAAGAACTCT
GTAGCACCGCCTACATACCTCGCTCTGCTAATCCTGTTACCAGTGGCTGCTGCCAGTGGCGATAAGTCGT
GTCTTACCGGGTTGGACTCAAGACGATAGTTACCGGATAAGGCGCAGCGGTCGGGCTGAACGGGGGGTTC
GTGCACACAGCCCAGCTTGGAGCGAACGACCTACACCGAACTGAGATACCTACAGCGTGAGCTATGAGAA
AGCGCCACGCTTCCCGAAGGGAGAAAGGCGGACAGGTATCCGGTAAGCGGCAGGGTCGGAACAGGAGAGC
GCACGAGGGAGCTTCCAGGGGGAAACGCCTGGTATCTTTATAGTCCTGTCGGGTTTCGCCACCTCTGACT
TGAGCGTCGATTTTTGTGATGCTCGTCAGGGGGGCGGAGCCTATGGAAAAACGCCAGCAACGCGGCCTTT
TTACGGTTCCTGGCCTTTTGCTGGCCTTTTGCTCACATGTTCTTTCCTGCGTTATCCCCTGATTCTGTGG
ATAACCGTATTACCGCCTTTGAGTGAGCTGATACCGCTCGCCGCAGCCGAACGACCGAGCGCAGCGAGTC
AGTGAGCGAGGAAGCGGAAGAGCGCCTGATGCGGTATTTTCTCCTTACGCATCTGTGCGGTATTTCACAC
CGCATATGGTGCACTCTCAGTACAATCTGCTCTGATGCCGCATAGTTAAGCCAGTATACACTCCGCTATC
GCTACGTGACTGGGTCATGGCTGCGCCCCGACACCCGCCAACACCCGCTGACGCGCCCTGACGGGCTTGT
CTGCTCCCGGCATCCGCTTACAGACAAGCTGTGACCGTCTCCGGGAGCTGCATGTGTCAGAGGTTTTCAC
CGTCATCACCGAAACGCGCGAGGCAGCAGATCAATTCGCGCGCGAAGGCGAAGCGGCATGCATAATGTGC
CTGTCAAATGGACGAAGCAGGGATTCTGCAAACCCTATGCTACTCCGTCAAGCCGTCAATTGTCTGATTC
GTTACCAATTATGACAACTTGACGGCTACATCATTCACTTTTTCTTCACAACCGGCACGGAACTCGCTCG
GGCTGGCCCCGGTGCATTTTTTAAATACCCGCGAGAAATAGAGTTGATCGTCAAAACCAACATTGCGACC
GACGGTGGCGATAGGCATCCGGGTGGTGCTCAAAAGCAGCTTCGCCTGGCTGATACGTTGGTCCTCGCGC
CAGCTTAAGACGCTAATCCCTAACTGCTGGCGGAAAAGATGTGACAGACGCGACGGCGACAAGCAAACAT
GCTGTGCGACGCTGGCGATATCAAAATTGCTGTCTGCCAGGTGATCGCTGATGTACTGACAAGCCTCGCG
TACCCGATTATCCATCGGTGGATGGAGCGACTCGTTAATCGCTTCCATGCGCCGCAGTAACAATTGCTCA
AGCAGATTTATCGCCAGCAGCTCCGAATAGCGCCCTTCCCCTTGCCCGGCGTTAATGATTTGCCCAAACA
GGTCGCTGAAATGCGGCTGGTGCGCTTCATCCGGGCGAAAGAACCCCGTATTGGCAAATATTGACGGCCA
GTTAAGCCATTCATGCCAGTAGGCGCGCGGACGAAAGTAAACCCACTGGTGATACCATTCGCGAGCCTCC
GGATGACGACCGTAGTGATGAATCTCTCCTGGCGGGAACAGCAAAATATCACCCGGTCGGCAAACAAATT
CTCGTCCCTGATTTTTCACCACCCCCTGACCGCGAATGGTGAGATTGAGAATATAACCTTTCATTCCCAG
CGGTCGGTCGATAAAAAAATCGAGATAACCGTTGGCCTCAATCGGCGTTAAACCCGCCACCAGATGGGCA
TTAAACGAGTATCCCGGCAGCAGGGGATCATTTTGCGCTTCAGCCATACTTTTCATACTCCCGCCATTCA
GAG
Features (pLannotate 1.2.2; 15 found; start..end, strand, type, name):
      1..285     +  promoter       araBAD promoter: araBAD; promoter of the L-arabinose operon of E. coli; the araC regulatory gene is transcribed in the opposite direction (Guzman et al., 1995)
    325..342     +  CDS            capTEV™ (fragment): composite tag for in vivo biotinylation, TEV protease cleavage, and 6xHis tagging
    388..1416    +  CDS            metN: METN_ECOLI - Also known as abc. Experimental evidence at protein level: Swiss-Prot protein existence level 1. Part of the ABC transporter complex MetNIQ involved in methionine import (PubMed:12169620, PubMed:12218041, PubMed:12819857, PubMed:18621668, PubMed:30352853). Responsible for energy coupling to the transport system (PubMed:18621668, PubMed:25678706). It has also been shown to be involved in formyl-L-methionine transport (PubMed:12819857). From Escherichia coli (strain K12).
   1412..2062    +  CDS            metI: METI_ECOLI - Also known as yaeE. Experimental evidence at protein level: Swiss-Prot protein existence level 1. (Microbial infection) Probably transports the toxic C- terminal region of CdiA from E.coli strain MHI813 across the inner membrane to the cytoplasm, where CdiA has a toxic effect. Toxin transport is strain-specific, mutations in this gene do not confer resistance to several other tested CdiA toxins. From Escherichia coli (strain K12).
   2105..2917    +  CDS            metQ: METQ_ECOLI - Also known as yaeC. Experimental evidence at protein level: Swiss-Prot protein existence level 1. This protein is a component of a D-methionine permease, a binding protein-dependent, ATP-driven transport system. From Escherichia coli (strain K12).
   2918..2935    +  CDS            9xHis (fragment): 9xHis affinity tag
   3035..3150    +  ncRNA          5S rRNA: Accession: RF00001 - 5S ribosomal RNA
   3154..3240    +  terminator     rrnB T1 terminator: Escherichia coli rrnB; transcription terminator T1 from the E. coli rrnB gene
   3332..3359    +  terminator     rrnB T2 terminator: transcription terminator T2 from the E. coli rrnB gene
   3378..3469    +  promoter       AmpR promoter: bla
   3470..4330    +  CDS            AmpR: β-lactamase; bla; confers resistance to ampicillin, carbenicillin, and related antibiotics
   4501..5089    +  rep_origin     ori: high-copy-number ColE1/pMB1/pBR322/pUC origin of replication
   5275..5415    -  misc_feature   bom: basis of mobility region from pBR322
   5517..5557    -  CDS            rop (fragment): Rop protein, which maintains plasmids at low copy number; rop
   5679..6557    -  CDS            araC: L-arabinose regulatory protein; araC
