[The description below was written by a language model from this plasmid's Addgene catalogue record and pLannotate feature annotations shown in this document.]
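Description:
N295A (EcN), Y160A (EcI) MetNIQ in pBAD is a 6,583 bp bacterial expression plasmid built on the Invitrogen pBAD backbone. It co-expresses all three components of the E. coli methionine ABC importer. It replicates from a ColE1/pMB1-type origin and is selected with ampicillin through the β-lactamase gene (AmpR). The backbone also retains the pBR322 bom region and a small fragment of rop. The araC regulator gene is transcribed divergently from the araBAD promoter, so expression of the insert depends on L-arabinose.

The payload is arranged as a single operon-like unit downstream of the araBAD promoter. metN (the ATPase subunit) comes first, followed by metI (the transmembrane subunit) and metQ (the periplasmic methionine-binding protein). The record lists no separate promoter for metI or metQ. The metN and metI reading frames overlap slightly in the feature table, consistent with their native genomic organisation. Transcription ends at the rrnB T1 and T2 terminators. MetN carries an N-terminal 10x His tag with an enterokinase cleavage site, which the annotation software partially detects as a tag fragment. MetQ carries a C-terminal 6x His tag.

MetN bears the N295A substitution and MetI bears Y160A. The catalogue's mutation field describes the MetN change as glutamic acid to alanine, whereas the name "N295A" implies asparagine, so the record is internally inconsistent on the original residue. According to the stated purpose, the construct is used to produce this double-mutant transporter together with its binding protein for methionine transport activity assays.
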