Addgene plasmid #118260: N295A (EcN), Y160A (EcI) MetNIQ in pBAD
Purpose: N295A Mutation of MetN and Y160A in MetI in Methionine ABC Transporter for Transport Activity Assay
Depositing lab: Douglas Rees. Depositing organization: California Institute of Technology. Publication: Noncanonical role for the binding protein in substrate uptake by the MetNI methionine ATP Binding Cassette (ABC) transporter. Nguyen PT, Lai JY, Lee AT, Kaiser JT, Rees DC. Proc Natl Acad Sci U S A. 2018 Oct 23. pii: 1811003115. doi: 10.1073/pnas.1811003115. PubMed 30352853.
Backbone
  Vector backbone: pBAD
  Backbone manufacturer: Thermo Scientific Invitrogen
  Backbone size w/o insert (bp): 3963
  Total vector size (bp): 6583
  Vector type: Bacterial Expression
Growth in bacteria
  Bacterial resistance: Ampicillin, 100 μg/mL
  Growth temperature: 37°C
  Growth strain: DH5alpha
  Copy number: Unknown
Gene/Insert 1
  Gene/Insert name: MetN (N295A)
  Species: E. coli
  Insert size (bp): 1032
  Mutation: Changed Glutamic Acid (Glu) 295 to Alanine (Ala)
  GenBank ID: 944896
  Entrez Gene: metN (a.k.a. b0199, ECK0199, JW0195, abc, metD)
  Promoter: araBAD Promoter
  Tag / fusion protein: 10x HIs Tag (N terminal on insert); Enterokinase Cleavage Site (N terminal on insert)
  Cloning method: Unknown
  Sequencing primers: 5′ pBAD Forward; 3′ TTAGCAATAATTTGCCCCGGACGCGTGACATA
Gene/Insert 2
  Gene/Insert name: MetI (Y160A)
  Species: E. coli
  Insert size (bp): 654
  Mutation: Changed Tyrosine (Tyr) 160 to Alanine (Ala)
  GenBank ID: 944894
  Entrez Gene: metI (a.k.a. b0198, ECK0198, JW0194, metD, yaeE)
  Promoter: None
  Cloning method: Unknown
  Sequencing primers: 5′ TAGCGCGCAGATGGATTACGCCGGTGGCGTTAAGTTCGGC; 3′ GCCGACTTTAATGTGGTTTGGATCTTT
Gene/Insert 3
  Gene/Insert name: MetQ (alt name: Methionine Binding Protein)
  Species: E. coli
  Insert size (bp): 813
  GenBank ID: 944893
  Entrez Gene: metQ (a.k.a. b0197, ECK0197, metD, yaeC)
  Promoter: None
  Tag / fusion protein: 6x His Tag (C terminal on insert)
  Cloning method: Unknown
  Sequencing primers: 5′ TTTAATTCAGTTCGCAGGCGACCGCATCG; 3′ pBAD Reverse
Terms and licenses: Academic/Nonprofit Terms; Industry Terms: Not Available to Industry
How to cite: N295A (EcN), Y160A (EcI) MetNIQ in pBAD was a gift from Douglas Rees (Addgene plasmid # 118260 ; http://n2t.net/addgene:118260 ; RRID:Addgene_118260)
